Addgene plasmid #231202: CA-0176 CMVTO-mono-hIL10-R5A11M-mouse_rens-3GS-IL10Ra
Purpose: CageIL-10-mono (mouse renin cut-site)
Depositing lab: Xiaojing Gao. Depositing organization: Stanford University. Publication: Orthogonalized human protease control of secreted signals. Aldrete CA, Call CC, Sant'Anna LE, Vlahos AE, Pei J, Cong Q, Gao XJ. Nat Chem Biol. 2025 Jan 15. doi: 10.1038/s41589-024-01831-x. PubMed 39814991.
Backbone
  Vector backbone: CMVTO-FlpIn
  Vector type: Mammalian Expression
Growth in bacteria
  Bacterial resistance: Ampicillin, 100 μg/mL
  Growth temperature: 37°C
  Growth strain: DH5alpha
  Copy number: High Copy
Gene/Insert
  Gene/Insert name: mono-hIL10-R5A11M-mouse_rens-3GS-IL10Ra
  Species: H. sapiens (human)
  Mutation: N36I, N110I, K117N, F129L
  Entrez Gene: IL10 (a.k.a. CSIF, GVHDS, IL-10, IL10A, TGIF)
  Cloning method: Ligation Independent Cloning
Terms and licenses: Academic/Nonprofit Terms; Industry Terms: Not Available to Industry
How to cite: CA-0176 CMVTO-mono-hIL10-R5A11M-mouse_rens-3GS-IL10Ra was a gift from Xiaojing Gao (Addgene plasmid # 231202 ; http://n2t.net/addgene:231202 ; RRID:Addgene_231202)
