[The description below was written by a language model from this plasmid's Addgene catalogue record and pLannotate feature annotations shown in this document.]
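Description:
CA-0176 CMVTO-mono-hIL10-R5A11M-mouse_rens-3GS-IL10Ra is a 6,456-bp mammalian expression plasmid built on a CMVTO-FlpIn backbone. It is propagated in E. coli at high copy from a ColE1/pUC-type origin under ampicillin selection (AmpR with its bla promoter). Small remnants of an f1 origin, lac promoter/operator elements and a bom site are also annotated as backbone carry-over.

The expression cassette is driven by the human CMV immediate-early enhancer and promoter. Short tet operator-like fragments lie immediately downstream of the promoter, consistent with a "CMV-TO" design in which transcription can be held off by Tet repressor and induced with tetracycline or doxycycline in repressor-expressing cells. In other cells it would behave as a constitutive promoter. The open reading frame encodes human IL-10 in an engineered form, named in the record as monomeric "R5A11M" and listed with the substitutions N36I, N110I, K117N and F129L. According to the construct name, this is followed by a mouse renin cleavage site and a 3xGS linker, then a fragment of human IL10RA. The cassette ends in a bGH polyadenylation signal. The record calls this "CageIL-10-mono". The arrangement implies that the tethered receptor fragment masks the cytokine until renin cuts the linker and releases active IL-10, in line with the depositors' work on protease control of secreted signals.

Downstream, an FRT site directly precedes a hygromycin resistance gene that has no annotated promoter of its own and is followed by an SV40 poly(A) signal. This is the standard Flp-In layout. FLP-mediated recombination into a genomic FRT landing pad places HygR behind a resident promoter, so hygromycin selects for single-copy, site-specific stable integrants. The plasmid can also be used for transient transfection.
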