Features (pLannotate 1.2.2; 23 found; start..end, strand, type, name):
    403..1263    -  CDS            AmpR: β-lactamase; bla; confers resistance to ampicillin, carbenicillin, and related antibiotics
   1264..1368    -  promoter       AmpR promoter: bla
   1427..1479    -  misc_feature   bom (fragment): basis of mobility region from pBR322
   1629..2008    +  enhancer       CMV enhancer: human cytomegalovirus immediate early enhancer
   2009..2212    +  promoter       CMV promoter: human cytomegalovirus (CMV) immediate early promoter
   2214..2233    +  promoter       PLtetO-1 promoter (fragment): modified phage lambda PL promoter with tet operator sites (Lutz and Bujard, 1997)
   2235..2254    +  promoter       PLtetO-1 promoter (fragment): modified phage lambda PL promoter with tet operator sites (Lutz and Bujard, 1997)
   2262..2295    +  promoter       TRE3GV promoter (fragment): 3rd-generation Tet-responsive promoter that can be activated by binding of Tet-On® 3G, optimized for retroviral and lentiviral vectors
   2385..2936    +  CDS            IL10: IL10_HUMAN - Experimental evidence at protein level: Swiss-Prot protein existence level 1. Major immune regulatory cytokine that acts on many cells of the immune system where it has profound anti-inflammatory functions, limiting excessive tissue disruption caused by inflammation. Mechanistically, IL10 binds to its heterotetrameric receptor comprising IL10RA and IL10RB leading to JAK1 and STAT2-mediated phosphorylation of STAT3 (PubMed:16982608). In turn, STAT3 translocates to the nucleus where it drives expression of anti-inflammatory mediators (PubMed:18025162). Targets antigen-presenting cel
   3027..3668    +  CDS            IL10RA (fragment): I10R1_HUMAN - Also known as IL10R. Experimental evidence at protein level: Swiss-Prot protein existence level 1. Cell surface receptor for the cytokine IL10 that participates in IL10-mediated anti-inflammatory functions, limiting excessive tissue disruption caused by inflammation. Upon binding to IL10, induces a conformational change in IL10RB, allowing IL10RB to bind IL10 as well (PubMed:16982608). In turn, the heterotetrameric assembly complex, composed of two subunits of IL10RA and IL10RB, activates the kinases JAK1 and TYK2 that are constitutively associated with IL10RA and IL10RB respecti
   3774..3998    +  polyA_signal   bGH poly(A) signal: bovine growth hormone polyadenylation signal
   4014..4037    +  polyA_signal   bGH poly(A) signal (fragment): bovine growth hormone polyadenylation signal
   4041..4062    +  promoter       SV40 promoter (fragment): SV40 enhancer and early promoter
   4083..4316    +  rep_origin     f1 ori (fragment) (sequence partly withheld): f1 bacteriophage origin of replication; arrow indicates direction of (+) strand synthesis
   4321..4368    +  protein_bind   FRT: FLP-mediated recombination occurs in the 8-bp core sequence TCTAGAAA (Turan and Bode, 2011). FLP recombinase from the Saccharomyces cerevisiae 2μ plasmid
   4376..5398    +  CDS            HygR: aminoglycoside phosphotransferase from E. coli; aph(4)-Ia; confers resistance to hygromycin
   5408..5533    +  CDS            ble (fragment): BLE_KLEPN - Experimental evidence at protein level: Swiss-Prot protein existence level 1. Binding protein with a strong affinity to the bleomycin family of antibiotics. Binds to CL990; an antimitotic-antibiotic compound. From Klebsiella pneumoniae.
   5528..5649    +  polyA_signal   SV40 poly(A) signal: SV40 polyadenylation signal
   5722..5738    -  protein_bind   lac operator: The lac repressor binds to the lac operator to inhibit transcription in E. coli. This inhibition can be relieved by adding lactose or isopropyl-β-D-thiogalactopyranoside (IPTG). lac repressor encoded by lacI
   5746..5776    -  promoter       lac promoter: promoter for the E. coli lac operon
   5791..5812    -  protein_bind   CAP binding site: CAP binding activates transcription in the presence of cAMP. E. coli catabolite activator protein
   5825..5917    -  CDS            lacI (fragment): lac repressor; lacI; The lac repressor binds to the lac operator to inhibit transcription in E. coli. This inhibition can be relieved by adding lactose or isopropyl-β-D-thiogalactopyranoside (IPTG).
   6100..232     -  rep_origin     ori (across the origin): high-copy-number ColE1/pMB1/pBR322/pUC origin of replication
>Addgene plasmid #231202 | CA-0176 CMVTO-mono-hIL10-R5A11M-mouse_rens-3GS-IL10Ra | addgene full sequence | sequence record 459400 | Addgene NGS Result
TGGTAACAGGATTAGCAGAGCGAGGTATGTAGGCGGTGCTACAGAGTTCTTGAAGTGGTGGCCTAACTAC
GGCTACACTAGAAGAACAGTATTTGGTATCTGCGCTCTGCTGAAGCCAGTTACCTTCGGAAAAAGAGTTG
GTAGCTCTTGATCCGGCAAACAAACCACCGCTGGTAGCGGTGGTTTTTTTGTTTGCAAGCAGCAGATTAC
GCGCAGAAAAAAAGGATCTCAAGAAGATCCTTTGATCTTTTCTACGGGGTCTGACGCTCAGTGGAACGAA
AACTCACGTTAAGGGATTTTGGTCATGAGATTATCAAAAAGGATCTTCACCTAGATCCTTTTAAATTAAA
AATGAAGTTTTAAATCAATCTAAAGTATATATGAGTAAACTTGGTCTGACAGTTACCAATGCTTAATCAG
TGAGGCACCTATCTCAGCGATCTGTCTATTTCGTTCATCCATAGTTGCCTGACTCCCCGTCGTGTAGATA
ACTACGATACGGGAGGGCTTACCATCTGGCCCCAGTGCTGCAATGATACCGCGAGACCCACGCTCACCGG
CTCCAGATTTATCAGCAATAAACCAGCCAGCCGGAAGGGCCGAGCGCAGAAGTGGTCCTGCAACTTTATC
CGCCTCCATCCAGTCTATTAATTGTTGCCGGGAAGCTAGAGTAAGTAGTTCGCCAGTTAATAGTTTGCGC
AACGTTGTTGCCATTGCTACAGGCATCGTGGTGTCACGCTCGTCGTTTGGTATGGCTTCATTCAGCTCCG
GTTCCCAACGATCAAGGCGAGTTACATGATCCCCCATGTTGTGCAAAAAAGCGGTTAGCTCCTTCGGTCC
TCCGATCGTTGTCAGAAGTAAGTTGGCCGCAGTGTTATCACTCATGGTTATGGCAGCACTGCATAATTCT
CTTACTGTCATGCCATCCGTAAGATGCTTTTCTGTGACTGGTGAGTACTCAACCAAGTCATTCTGAGAAT
AGTGTATGCGGCGACCGAGTTGCTCTTGCCCGGCGTCAATACGGGATAATACCGCGCCACATAGCAGAAC
TTTAAAAGTGCTCATCATTGGAAAACGTTCTTCGGGGCGAAAACTCTCAAGGATCTTACCGCTGTTGAGA
TCCAGTTCGATGTAACCCACTCGTGCACCCAACTGATCTTCAGCATCTTTTACTTTCACCAGCGTTTCTG
GGTGAGCAAAAACAGGAAGGCAAAATGCCGCAAAAAAGGGAATAAGGGCGACACGGAAATGTTGAATACT
CATACTCTTCCTTTTTCAATATTATTGAAGCATTTATCAGGGTTATTGTCTCATGAGCGGATACATATTT
GAATGTATTTAGAAAAATAAACAAATAGGGGTTCCGCGCACATTTCCCCGAAAAGTGCCACCTGACGTCG
ACGGATCGGGAGATCTCCCGATCCCCTATGGTGCACTCTCAGTACAATCTGCTCTGATGCCGCATAGTTA
AGCCAGTATCTGCTCCCTGCTTGTGTGTTGGAGGTCGCTGAGTAGTGCGCGAGCAAAATTTAAGCTACAA
CAAGGCAAGGCTTGACCGACAATTGCATGAAGAATCTGCTTAGGGTTAGGCGTTTTGCGCTGCTTCGTAC
GGGCCAGATATACGCGTTGACATTGATTATTGACTAGTTATTAATAGTAATCAATTACGGGGTCATTAGT
TCATAGCCCATATATGGAGTTCCGCGTTACATAACTTACGGTAAATGGCCCGCCTGGCTGACCGCCCAAC
GACCCCCGCCCATTGACGTCAATAATGACGTATGTTCCCATAGTAACGCCAATAGGGACTTTCCATTGAC
GTCAATGGGTGGAGTATTTACGGTAAACTGCCCACTTGGCAGTACATCAAGTGTATCATATGCCAAGTAC
GCCCCCTATTGACGTCAATGACGGTAAATGGCCCGCCTGGCATTATGCCCAGTACATGACCTTATGGGAC
TTTCCTACTTGGCAGTACATCTACGTATTAGTCATCGCTATTACCATGGTGATGCGGTTTTGGCAGTACA
TCAATGGGCGTGGATAGCGGTTTGACTCACGGGGATTTCCAAGTCTCCACCCCATTGACGTCAATGGGAG
TTTGTTTTGGCACCAAAATCAACGGGACTTTCCAAAATGTCGTAACAACTCCGCCCCATTGACGCAAATG
GGCGGTAGGCGTGTACGGTGGGAGGTCTATATAAGCAGAGCTCTCCCTATCAGTGATAGAGATCTCCCTA
TCAGTGATAGAGATCGTCGACGAGCTCGTTTAGTGAACCGTCAGATCGCCTGGAGACGCCATCCACGCTG
TTTTGACCTCCATAGAAGACACCGGGACCGATCCAGCCTCCGGACTCTAGCGTTTAAACTTAAGCTTCGC
CACCATGCACTCCTCCGCGCTCTTGTGTTGCCTAGTTTTATTGACCGGAGTCCGCGCATCACCTGGGCAA
GGCACTCAGAGTGAAAATTCTTGCACTCACTTCCCTGGAATTCTCCCCAACATGCTCAGAGACCTGCGAG
ATGCTTTCTCTAGAGTCAAAACGTTCTTTCAAATGAAGGACCAGCTAGATAATCTTTTGCTGAAAGAGTC
CCTTCTCGAGGATTTTAAAGGCTATCTGGGCTGTCAGGCTCTTAGCGAGATGATACAGTTCTACCTCGAG
GAGGTGATGCCACAGGCTGAGAACCAAGACCCAGACATTAAAGCCCATGTAATCTCACTGGGGGAAAACC
TGAACACATTACGCCTGCGGCTGCGGAGGTGCCATAGGCTGCTGCCTTGTGAAAATGGTGGGGGCAGTGG
AGGCAAGAGCAAGGCCGTGGAACAGGTGAAGAATGCCTTTAATAAGCTGCAGGAAAAGGGGATCTACAAG
GCAATGAGCGAGTTTGATATATTCATCAACTATATCGAGGCCTACATGACCATGAAAATTCGTAACGGCG
CCTACATCCATCCCTTCCACCTGCTCTACCACAACAAGAGCGGCGGTGGGGGATCTGGTGGAGGGGGATC
AGGAGGTGGCGGATCCCATGGCACTGAGCTTCCATCTCCTCCTTCTGTATGGTTCGAAGCAGAGTTCTTC
CATCACATTCTGCATTGGACTCCCATTCCAAACCAATCGGAGAGCACCTGCTACGAAGTGGCTCTGTTAA
GATACGGCATTGAGTCTTGGAACAGCATCAGCAACTGCTCACAAACGCTCTCTTATGATTTGACCGCGGT
GACACTTGACCTCTACCACTCAAACGGCTATAGAGCCCGGGTTCGAGCCGTGGATGGCTCCCGACACTCC
AACTGGACCGTCACTAATACACGGTTTAGCGTGGACGAGGTGACCCTGACAGTGGGAAGTGTGAACCTCG
AAATTCATAACGGGTTTATTCTGGGAAAAATACAGCTGCCTCGTCCAAAGATGGCACCAGCCAACGACAC
GTACGAAAGCATTTTCAGCCACTTCCGGGAGTACGAAATCGCAATCCGCAAGGTACCGGGTAATTTTACT
TTTACCCACAAGAAGGTTAAGCACGAAAACTTCAGCTTGTTAACCTCTGGCGAGGTCGGAGAGTTTTGCG
TGCAAGTGAAGCCTAGCGTCGCTTCACGCTCCAATAAAGGTATGTGGAGTAAAGAGGAGTGCATCAGTCT
CACAAGGCAGTATTTTACGGTCACCAATACCGGTTAGGGCCCGAACAAAAACTCATCTCAGAAGAGGATC
TGAATAGCGCCGTCGACCATCATCATAATCATCATTGAGTTTAAACCCGCTGATCAGCCTCGACTGTGCC
TTCTAGTTGCCAGCCATCTGTTGTTTGCCCCTCCCCCGTGCCTTCCTTGACCCTGGAAGGTGCCACTCCC
ACTGTCCTTTCCTAATAAAATGAGGAAATTGCATCGCATTGTCTGAGTAGGTGTCATTCTATTCTGGGGG
GTGGGGTGGGGCAGGACAGCAAGGGGGAGGATTGGGAAGACAATAGCAGGCATGCTGGGGATGCGGTGGG
CTCTATGGAGATCTATCGATGTTCTGGGGATGCGGTGGGCTCTATGGCTTCTGAGGCGGAAAGAACCAGC
TGGGGCTCTAGGGGGTATCCCC
[124 nt withheld, positions 4083-4206]
C
[91 nt withheld, positions 4208-4298]
AGGGTGATGGTTCACGTACCTAGAAGTTCCTATTCCGAAGTTCCTATTCTCTAGAAAGTATAGGAACTTC
CTTGGCCAAAAAGCCTGAACTCACCGCGACGTCTGTCGAGAAGTTTCTGATCGAAAAGTTCGACAGCGTC
TCCGACCTGATGCAGCTCTCGGAGGGCGAAGAATCTCGTGCTTTCAGCTTCGATGTAGGAGGGCGTGGAT
ATGTCCTGCGGGTAAATAGCTGCGCCGATGGTTTCTACAAAGATCGTTATGTTTATCGGCACTTTGCATC
GGCCGCGCTCCCGATTCCGGAAGTGCTTGACATTGGGGAATTCAGCGAGAGCCTGACCTATTGCATCTCC
CGCCGTGCACAGGGTGTCACGTTGCAAGACCTGCCTGAAACCGAACTGCCCGCTGTTCTGCAGCCGGTCG
CGGAGGCCATGGATGCGATCGCTGCGGCCGATCTTAGCCAGACGAGCGGGTTCGGCCCATTCGGACCGCA
AGGAATCGGTCAATACACTACATGGCGTGATTTCATATGCGCGATTGCTGATCCCCATGTGTATCACTGG
CAAACTGTGATGGACGACACCGTCAGTGCGTCCGTCGCGCAGGCTCTCGATGAGCTGATGCTTTGGGCCG
AGGACTGCCCCGAAGTCCGGCACCTCGTGCACGCGGATTTCGGCTCCAACAATGTCCTGACGGACAATGG
CCGCATAACAGCGGTCATTGACTGGAGCGAGGCGATGTTCGGGGATTCCCAATACGAGGTCGCCAACATC
TTCTTCTGGAGGCCGTGGTTGGCTTGTATGGAGCAGCAGACGCGCTACTTCGAGCGGAGGCATCCGGAGC
TTGCAGGATCGCCGCGGCTCCGGGCGTATATGCTCCGCATTGGTCTTGACCAACTCTATCAGAGCTTGGT
TGACGGCAATTTCGATGATGCAGCTTGGGCGCAGGGTCGATGCGACGCAATCGTCCGATCCGGAGCCGGG
ACTGTCGGGCGTACACAAATCGCCCGCAGAAGCGCGGCCGTCTGGACCGATGGCTGTGTAGAAGTACTCG
CCGATAGTGGAAACCGACGCCCCAGCACTCGTCCGAGGGCAAAGGAATAGCACGTACTACGAGATTTCGA
TTCCACCGCCGCCTTCTATGAAAGGTTGGGCTTCGGAATCGTTTTCCGGGACGCCGGCTGGATGATCCTC
CAGCGCGGGGATCTCATGCTGGAGTTCTTCGCCCACCCCAACTTGTTTATTGCAGCTTATAATGGTTACA
AATAAAGCAATAGCATCACAAATTTCACAAATAAAGCATTTTTTTCACTGCATTCTAGTTGTGGTTTGTC
CAAACTCATCAATGTATCTTATCATGTCTGTATACCGTCGACCTCTAGCTAGAGCTTGGCGTAATCATGG
TCATAGCTGTTTCCTGTGTGAAATTGTTATCCGCTCACAATTCCACACAACATACGAGCCGGAAGCATAA
AGTGTAAAGCCTGGGGTGCCTAATGAGTGAGCTAACTCACATTAATTGCGTTGCGCTCACTGCCCGCTTT
CCAGTCGGGAAACCTGTCGTGCCAGCTGCATTAATGAATCGGCCAACGCGCGGGGAGAGGCGGTTTGCGT
ATTGGGCGCTCTTCCGCTTCCTCGCTCACTGACTCGCTGCGCTCGGTCGTTCGGCTGCGGCGAGCGGTAT
CAGCTCACTCAAAGGCGGTAATACGGTTATCCACAGAATCAGGGGATAACGCAGGAAAGAACATGTGAGC
AAAAGGCCAGCAAAAGGCCAGGAACCGTAAAAAGGCCGCGTTGCTGGCGTTTTTCCATAGGCTCCGCCCC
CCTGACGAGCATCACAAAAATCGACGCTCAAGTCAGAGGTGGCGAAACCCGACAGGACTATAAAGATACC
AGGCGTTTCCCCCTGGAAGCTCCCTCGTGCGCTCTCCTGTTCCGACCCTGCCGCTTACCGGATACCTGTC
CGCCTTTCTCCCTTCGGGAAGCGTGGCGCTTTCTCATAGCTCACGCTGTAGGTATCTCAGTTCGGTGTAG
GTCGTTCGCTCCAAGCTGGGCTGTGTGCACGAACCCCCCGTTCAGCCCGACCGCTGCGCCTTATCCGGTA
ACTATCGTCTTGAGTCCAACCCGGTAAGACACGACTTATCGCCACTGGCAGCAGCCAC
